Addgene plasmid #216342: Mito-FAST
Purpose: For testing localization of pFAST protein to mitochondria
Depositing lab: Alison Tebo. Depositing organization: HHMI, Janelia Research Campus.
Backbone
  Vector backbone: Addgene #70113
  Backbone size w/o insert (bp): 3839
  Vector type: Mammalian Expression
Growth in bacteria
  Bacterial resistance: Kanamycin, 50 μg/mL
  Growth temperature: 37°C
  Growth strain: DH5alpha
  Copy number: High Copy
Gene/Insert
  Gene/Insert name: Cox8_pFAST
  Species: pFASTderived from photoactive yellow protein (PYP) from H. Halophila
  Insert size (bp): 522
  Mutation: n/a
  Promoter: CMV
  Tag / fusion protein: myc for FAST protein (C terminal on insert)
  Cloning method: Gibson Cloning
Terms and licenses: Academic/Nonprofit Terms; Industry Terms: Not Available to Industry
How to cite: Mito-FAST was a gift from Alison Tebo (Addgene plasmid # 216342 ; http://n2t.net/addgene:216342 ; RRID:Addgene_216342)
