[The description below was written by a language model from this plasmid's Addgene catalogue record and pLannotate feature annotations shown in this document.]
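Description:
Mito-FAST is a mammalian expression plasmid of about 4.4 kb, built by Gibson cloning into an existing kanamycin-resistant expression backbone. It is designed to direct the fluorogen-activating tag pFAST to mitochondria. It is propagated in E. coli from a high-copy ColE1/pUC-type origin and also carries an f1 phage origin. Selection relies on the Tn5 NeoR/KanR aminoglycoside phosphotransferase. This gene sits downstream of both a bacterial (bla) promoter and the SV40 enhancer/early promoter and is terminated by the HSV TK polyadenylation signal. The one marker therefore gives kanamycin resistance in bacteria and could in principle support G418 selection in mammalian cells. Short bleomycin-resistance and bGH poly(A) matches in the annotation are only fragments and are probably backbone remnants.

The expression cassette is driven by the human CMV immediate-early enhancer and promoter and ends with an SV40 poly(A) signal. The open reading frame begins with the mitochondrial presequence of human cytochrome c oxidase subunit VIII (COX8), a standard signal for import into the mitochondrial matrix. This is followed by the FAST domain and a C-terminal Myc epitope, which the annotation detects as a partial match. The annotation software labels the FAST domain as Y-FAST, whereas the catalogue entry identifies it as pFAST; both are engineered from the photoactive yellow protein of Halorhodospira halophila. FAST-family tags are small and non-fluorescent on their own. They become fluorescent when they reversibly bind an added cell-permeant fluorogen.

The stated purpose is to test localization of pFAST to mitochondria in transfected mammalian cells. The Myc tag offers a way to detect the fusion protein with antibodies, independent of the fluorogen.
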