Features (pLannotate 1.2.2; 14 found; start..end, strand, type, name):
    122..916     +  CDS            NeoR/KanR: aminoglycoside phosphotransferase from Tn5; aph(3')-II (or nptII); confers resistance to neomycin, kanamycin, and G418 (Geneticin®)
    937..1089    +  CDS            ble (fragment): BLE_KLEPN - Experimental evidence at protein level: Swiss-Prot protein existence level 1. Binding protein with a strong affinity to the bleomycin family of antibiotics. Binds to CL990; an antimitotic-antibiotic compound. From Klebsiella pneumoniae.
   1148..1195    +  polyA_signal   HSV TK poly(A) signal: herpes simplex virus thymidine kinase polyadenylation signal (Cole and Stacy, 1985)
   1286..1302    -  polyA_signal   bGH poly(A) signal (fragment): bovine growth hormone polyadenylation signal
   1524..2112    +  rep_origin     ori: high-copy-number ColE1/pMB1/pBR322/pUC origin of replication
   2287..2590    +  enhancer       CMV enhancer: human cytomegalovirus immediate early enhancer
   2591..2794    +  promoter       CMV promoter: human cytomegalovirus (CMV) immediate early promoter
   2823..2897    +  CDS            COX8 presequence: mitochondrial presequence of human cytochrome c oxidase subunit VIII (Rizutto et al., 1989)
   2931..3305    +  CDS            Y-FAST: small protein tag, derived from photoactive yellow protein, that allows in vivo fluorescent labeling by addition of a cell-permeant fluorogen (Plamont et al., 2016)
   3315..3341    +  CDS            Myc (fragment): Myc (human c-Myc proto-oncogene) epitope tag
   3375..3496    +  polyA_signal   SV40 poly(A) signal: SV40 polyadenylation signal
   3530..3958    -  rep_origin     f1 ori (sequence partly withheld): f1 bacteriophage origin of replication; arrow indicates direction of (+) strand synthesis
   3985..4089    +  promoter       AmpR promoter: bla
   4091..87      +  promoter       SV40 promoter (across the origin): SV40 enhancer and early promoter
>Addgene plasmid #216342 | Mito-FAST | addgene full sequence | sequence record 427400 | Addgene NGS Result
ATTTATGCAGAGGCCGAGGCCGCCTCGGCCTCTGAGCTATTCCAGAAGTAGTGAGGAGGCTTTTTTGGAG
GCCTAGGCTTTTGCAAAGATCGATCAAGAGACAGGATGAGGATCGTTTCGCATGATTGAACAAGATGGAT
TGCACGCAGGTTCTCCGGCCGCTTGGGTGGAGAGGCTATTCGGCTATGACTGGGCACAACAGACAATCGG
CTGCTCTGATGCCGCCGTGTTCCGGCTGTCAGCGCAGGGGCGCCCGGTTCTTTTTGTCAAGACCGACCTG
TCCGGTGCCCTGAATGAACTGCAAGACGAGGCAGCGCGGCTATCGTGGCTGGCCACGACGGGCGTTCCTT
GCGCAGCTGTGCTCGACGTTGTCACTGAAGCGGGAAGGGACTGGCTGCTATTGGGCGAAGTGCCGGGGCA
GGATCTCCTGTCATCTCACCTTGCTCCTGCCGAGAAAGTATCCATCATGGCTGATGCAATGCGGCGGCTG
CATACGCTTGATCCGGCTACCTGCCCATTCGACCACCAAGCGAAACATCGCATCGAGCGAGCACGTACTC
GGATGGAAGCCGGTCTTGTCGATCAGGATGATCTGGACGAAGAGCATCAGGGGCTCGCGCCAGCCGAACT
GTTCGCCAGGCTCAAGGCGAGCATGCCCGACGGCGAGGATCTCGTCGTGACCCATGGCGATGCCTGCTTG
CCGAATATCATGGTGGAAAATGGCCGCTTTTCTGGATTCATCGACTGTGGCCGGCTGGGTGTGGCGGACC
GCTATCAGGACATAGCGTTGGCTACCCGTGATATTGCTGAAGAGCTTGGCGGCGAATGGGCTGACCGCTT
CCTCGTGCTTTACGGTATCGCCGCTCCCGATTCGCAGCGCATCGCCTTCTATCGCCTTCTTGACGAGTTC
TTCTGAGCGGGACTCTGGGGTTCGAAATGACCGACCAAGCGACGCCCAACCTGCCATCACGAGATTTCGA
TTCCACCGCCGCCTTCTATGAAAGGTTGGGCTTCGGAATCGTTTTCCGGGACGCCGGCTGGATGATCCTC
CAGCGCGGGGATCTCATGCTGGAGTTCTTCGCCCACCCTAGGGGGAGGCTAACTGAAACACGGAAGGAGA
CAATACCGGAAGGAACCCGCGCTATGACGGCAATAAAAAGACAGAATAAAACGCACGGTGTTGGGTCGTT
TGTTCATAAACGCGGGGTTCGGTCCCAGGGCTGGCACTCTGTCGATACCCCACCGAGACCCCATTGGGGC
CAATACGCCCGCGTTTCTTCCTTTTCCCCACCCCACCCCCCAAGTTCGGGTGAAGGCCCAGGGCTCGCAG
CCAACGTCGGGGCGGCAGGCCCTGCCATAGCCTCAGGTTACTCATATATACTTTAGATTGATTTAAAACT
TCATTTTTAATTTAAAAGGATCTAGGTGAAGATCCTTTTTGATAATCTCATGACCAAAATCCCTTAACGT
GAGTTTTCGTTCCACTGAGCGTCAGACCCCGTAGAAAAGATCAAAGGATCTTCTTGAGATCCTTTTTTTC
TGCGCGTAATCTGCTGCTTGCAAACAAAAAAACCACCGCTACCAGCGGTGGTTTGTTTGCCGGATCAAGA
GCTACCAACTCTTTTTCCGAAGGTAACTGGCTTCAGCAGAGCGCAGATACCAAATACTGTTCTTCTAGTG
TAGCCGTAGTTAGGCCACCACTTCAAGAACTCTGTAGCACCGCCTACATACCTCGCTCTGCTAATCCTGT
TACCAGTGGCTGCTGCCAGTGGCGATAAGTCGTGTCTTACCGGGTTGGACTCAAGACGATAGTTACCGGA
TAAGGCGCAGCGGTCGGGCTGAACGGGGGGTTCGTGCACACAGCCCAGCTTGGAGCGAACGACCTACACC
GAACTGAGATACCTACAGCGTGAGCTATGAGAAAGCGCCACGCTTCCCGAAGGGAGAAAGGCGGACAGGT
ATCCGGTAAGCGGCAGGGTCGGAACAGGAGAGCGCACGAGGGAGCTTCCAGGGGGAAACGCCTGGTATCT
TTATAGTCCTGTCGGGTTTCGCCACCTCTGACTTGAGCGTCGATTTTTGTGATGCTCGTCAGGGGGGCGG
AGCCTATGGAAAAACGCCAGCAACGCGGCCTTTTTACGGTTCCTGGCCTTTTGCTGGCCTTTTGCTCACA
TGTTCTTTCCTGCGTTATCCCCTGATTCTGTGGATAACCGTATTACCGCCATGCATTAGTTATTAATAGT
AATCAATTACGGGGTCATTAGTTCATAGCCCATATATGGAGTTCCGCGTTACATAACTTACGGTAAATGG
CCCGCCTGGCTGACCGCCCAACGACCCCCGCCCATTGACGTCAATAATGACGTATGTTCCCATAGTAACG
CCAATAGGGACTTTCCATTGACGTCAATGGGTGGAGTATTTACGGTAAACTGCCCACTTGGCAGTACATC
AAGTGTATCATATGCCAAGTACGCCCCCTATTGACGTCAATGACGGTAAATGGCCCGCCTGGCATTATGC
CCAGTACATGACCTTATGGGACTTTCCTACTTGGCAGTACATCTACGTATTAGTCATCGCTATTACCATG
GTGATGCGGTTTTGGCAGTACATCAATGGGCGTGGATAGCGGTTTGACTCACGGGGATTTCCAAGTCTCC
ACCCCATTGACGTCAATGGGAGTTTGTTTTGGCACCAAAATCAACGGGACTTTCCAAAATGTCGTAACAA
CTCCGCCCCATTGACGCAAATGGGCGGTAGGCGTGTACGGTGGGAGGTCTATATAAGCAGAGCTGGTTTA
GTGAACCGTCAGATCCGCTAGCATGTCCGTCCTGACGCCGCTGCTGCTGCGGGGCTTGACAGGCTCGGCC
CGGCGGCTCCCAGTGCCGCGCGCCAAGATCCATTCGTTGGGGGATCCACCGGTCGCCACCATGGAGCATG
TTGCCTTTGGCAGTGAGGACATCGAGAACACTCTGGCCAATATGGACGACGAACAACTGGATAGGTTGGC
CTTTGGCGTAATTCAGCTCGATGGTGACGGGAATATCCTGCTGTACAATGCTGCTGAAGGGGACATCACT
GGCAGAGATCCCAAACAGGTGATTGGGAAGAACTTCTTCAAGGATGTTGCACCTGGAACGGATACTCCCG
AGTTTTACGGCAAATTCAAGGAAGGCGCAGCGTCAGGGAATCTGAACACCATGTTCGAATGGACGATACC
GACAAGCAGGGGACCAACCAAGGTCAAGGTGCACTTGAAGAAAGCCCTTTCCGGTGACAGATATTGGGTC
TTTGTGAAACGGGTGGGATCCGAACAAAAGCTTATTTCTGAAGAGGACTTGTAATTAATTAAGCAAGGGC
GAATTGTTGTTGTTAACTTGTTTATTGCAGCTTATAATGGTTACAAATAAAGCAATAGCATCACAAATTT
CACAAATAAAGCATTTTTTTCACTGCATTCTAGTTGTGGTTTGTCCAAACTCATCAATGTATCTTAAGGC
GTAAATTGTAAGCGTTAATATTTTGTTAAAATTCGCGTTAAATTTTTGTTAAATCAGCTCATTTTTTAAC
CAATAGGCCGAAATCGGCAAAATCCCTTATAAATCAAAAGAATAGACCGAGATAGGGT
[37 nt withheld, positions 3629-3665]
AAAGAACGTGGACTCCAACGTCAAAGG
[49 nt withheld, positions 3693-3741]
T
[91 nt withheld, positions 3743-3833]
G
[124 nt withheld, positions 3835-3958]
CAGGTGGCACTTTTCGGGGAAATGTGCGCGGAACCCCTATTTGTTTATTTTTCTAAATACATTCAAATAT
GTATCCGCTCATGAGACAATAACCCTGATAAATGCTTCAATAATATTGAAAAAGGAAGAGTCCTGAGGCG
GAAAGAACCAGCTGTGGAATGTGTGTCAGTTAGGGTGTGGAAAGTCCCCAGGCTCCCCAGCAGGCAGAAG
TATGCAAAGCATGCATCTCAATTAGTCAGCAACCAGGTGTGGAAAGTCCCCAGGCTCCCCAGCAGGCAGA
AGTATGCAAAGCATGCATCTCAATTAGTCAGCAACCATAGTCCCGCCCCTAACTCCGCCCATCCCGCCCC
TAACTCCGCCCAGTTCCGCCCATTCTCCGCCCCATGGCTGACTAATTTTTTTT
